>Addgene plasmid #159481 | pAV-U6+27-Linear-1_PolyU(3) | addgene full sequence | sequence record 311748 | Addgene NGS Result
ACGTGACGTAGAAAGTAATAATTTCTTGGGTAGTTTGCAGTTTTAAAATTATGTTTTAAAATGGACTATC
ATATGCTTACCGTAACTTGAAAGTATTTCGATTTCTTGGCTTTATATATCTTGTGGAAAGGACGAAACAC
CGTGCTCGCTTCGGCAGCACATATACTAGTTGGCTTTCGACGGCCATCAGTCGCCGGTCCCAAGCCCGGA
TAAAATGGGAGGGGGCGGGAAACCGCCTAACCATGCCGACTGATGGCAGGCCCGGATAGCTCAGTCGGTA
GAGCAGCGGCCGCGCGATTCGAGGAAGGAGGTCTGAGGAGGTCACTGAATCGCGCGGCCGCGGGTCCAGG
GTTCAAGTCCCTGTTCGGGCCTGCCATCAGTCGGCGTGGACTGTAGAACACTGCCAATGCCGGTCCCAAG
CCCGGATAAAAGTGGAGGGTACAGTCCACGCTCTAGAGCGGACTTCGGTCCGCTTTTTACTAGGACCTGC
AGGCATGCAAGCTTGACGTCGGTTACCGATATCCATATGGCGGCCGCATCGATCTCGAGCCGCGGACTAG
TAACTTGTTTATTGCAGCTTATAATGGTTACAAATAAAGCAATAGCATCACAAATTTCACAAATAAAGCA
TTTTTTTCACTGCATTCTAGTTGTGGTTTGTCCAAACTCATCAATGTATCTTATCATGTCTTACGTAGAT
AAGTAGCATGGCGGGTTAATCATTAACTACAAGGAACCCCTAGTGATGGAGTTGGCCACTCCCTCTCTGC
GCGCTCGCTCGCTCACTGAGGCCGGGCGACCAAAGGTCGCCCGACGCCCGGGCTTTGCCCGGGCGGCCTC
AGTGAGCGAGCGAGCGCGCAGAGAGGGACAGATCTGCAGATCTGCTGGCGTAATAGCGAAGAGGCCCGCA
CCGATCGCCCTTCCCAACAGTTGCGCAGCCTGAATGGCGAATGGAAATTGTAAGCGTTAATATTTTGTTA
AAATTCGCGTTAAATTTTTGTTAAATCAGCTCATTTTTTAACCAATAGGCCGAAATCGGCAAAATCCCTT
ATAAATCAAAAGAATAGACCGAGATAGGGT
[37 nt withheld, positions 1081-1117]
AAAGAACGTGGACTCCAACGTCAAAGG
[49 nt withheld, positions 1145-1193]
T
[91 nt withheld, positions 1195-1285]
G
[124 nt withheld, positions 1287-1410]
CAGGTGGCACTTTTCGGGGAAATGTGCGCGGAACCCCTATTTGTTTATTTTTCTAAATACATTCAAATAT
GTATCCGCTCATGAGACAATAACCCTGATAAATGCTTCAATAATATTGAAAAAGGAAGAGTATGAGTATT
CAACATTTCCGTGTCGCCCTTATTCCCTTTTTTGCGGCATTTTGCCTTCCTGTTTTTGCTCACCCAGAAA
CGCTGGTGAAAGTAAAAGATGCTGAAGATCAGTTGGGTGCACGAGTGGGTTACATCGAACTGGATCTCAA
CAGCGGTAAGATCCTTGAGAGTTTTCGCCCCGAAGAACGTTTTCCAATGATGAGCACTTTTAAAGTTCTG
CTATGTGGCGCGGTATTATCCCGTATTGACGCCGGGCAAGAGCAACTCGGTCGCCGCATACACTATTCTC
AGAATGACTTGGTTGAGTACTCACCAGTCACAGAAAAGCATCTTACGGATGGCATGACAGTAAGAGAATT
ATGCAGTGCTGCCATAACCATGAGTGATAACACTGCGGCCAACTTACTTCTGACAACGATCGGAGGACCG
AAGGAGCTAACCGCTTTTTTGCACAACATGGGGGATCATGTAACTCGCCTTGATCGTTGGGAACCGGAGC
TGAATGAAGCCATACCAAACGACGAGCGTGACACCACGATGCCTGTAGCAATGGCAACAACGTTGCGCAA
ACTATTAACTGGCGAACTACTTACTCTAGCTTCCCGGCAACAATTAATAGACTGGATGGAGGCGGATAAA
GTTGCAGGACCACTTCTGCGCTCGGCCCTTCCGGCTGGCTGGTTTATTGCTGATAAATCTGGAGCCGGTG
AGCGTGGGTCTCGCGGTATCATTGCAGCACTGGGGCCAGATGGTAAGCCCTCCCGTATCGTAGTTATCTA
CACGACGGGGAGTCAGGCAACTATGGATGAACGAAATAGACAGATCGCTGAGATAGGTGCCTCACTGATT
AAGCATTGGTAACTGTCAGACCAAGTTTACTCATATATACTTTAGATTGATTTAAAACTTCATTTTTAAT
TTAAAAGGATCTAGGTGAAGATCCTTTTTGATAATCTCATGACCAAAATCCCTTAACGTGAGTTTTCGTT
CCACTGAGCGTCAGACCCCGTAGAAAAGATCAAAGGATCTTCTTGAGATCCTTTTTTTCTGCGCGTAATC
TGCTGCTTGCAAACAAAAAAACCACCGCTACCAGCGGTGGTTTGTTTGCCGGATCAAGAGCTACCAACTC
TTTTTCCGAAGGTAACTGGCTTCAGCAGAGCGCAGATACCAAATACTGTTCTTCTAGTGTAGCCGTAGTT
AGGCCACCACTTCAAGAACTCTGTAGCACCGCCTACATACCTCGCTCTGCTAATCCTGTTACCAGTGGCT
GCTGCCAGTGGCGATAAGTCGTGTCTTACCGGGTTGGACTCAAGACGATAGTTACCGGATAAGGCGCAGC
GGTCGGGCTGAACGGGGGGTTCGTGCACACAGCCCAGCTTGGAGCGAACGACCTACACCGAACTGAGATA
CCTACAGCGTGAGCTATGAGAAAGCGCCACGCTTCCCGAAGGGAGAAAGGCGGACAGGTATCCGGTAAGC
GGCAGGGTCGGAACAGGAGAGCGCACGAGGGAGCTTCCAGGGGGAAACGCCTGGTATCTTTATAGTCCTG
TCGGGTTTCGCCACCTCTGACTTGAGCGTCGATTTTTGTGATGCTCGTCAGGGGGGCGGAGCCTATGGAA
AAACGCCAGCAACGCGGCCTTTTTACGGTTCCTGGCCTTTTGCTGGCCTTTTGCTCACATGTTCTTTCCT
GCGTTATCCCCTGATTCTGTGGATAACCGTATTACCGCCTTTGAGTGAGCTGATACCGCTCGCCGCAGCC
GAACGACCGAGCGCAGCGAGTCAGTGAGCGAGCGCGCAGAGAGGGAGTGGCCAACTCCATCACTAGGGGT
TCCTGGAGGGGTGGAGTCGTGACGTGAATTACGTCATAGGGTTAGGGAGGTCCTGGATCGATCCAGACAT
GATAAGATACATTGATGAGTTTGGACAAACCACAACTAGAATGCAGTGAAAAAAATGCTTTATTTGTGAA
ATTTGTGATGCTATTGCTTTATTTGTAACCATTATAAGCTGCAATAAACAAGTTAACAACAACAATTGCA
TTCATTTTATGTTTCAGGTTCAGGGGGAGGTGTGGGAGGTTTTTTAAAGCAAGTAAAACCTCTACAAATG
TGGTATGGCTGATTATGATCTCTAGTCAAGGCACTATACATCAAATATTCCTTATTAACCCCTTTACAAA
TTAAAAAGCTAAAGGTACACAATTTTTGAGCATAGTTATTAATAGCAGACACTCTATGCCTGTGTGGAGT
AAGAAAAAACAGTATGTTATGATTATAACTGTTATGCCTACTTATAAAGGTTACAGAATATTTTTCCATA
ATTTTCTTGTATAGCAGTGCAGCTTTTTCCTTTGTGGTGTAAATAGCAAAGCAAGCAAGAGTTCTATTAC
TAAACACAGCATGACTCAAAAAACTTAGCAATTCTGAAGGAAAGTCCTTGGGGTCTTCTACCTTTCTCTT
CTTTTTTGGAGGAGTAGAATGTTGAGAGTCAGCAGTAGCCTCATCATCACTAGATGGCATTTCTTCTGAG
CAAAACAGGTTTTCCTCATTAAAGGCATTCCACCACTGCTCCCATTCATCAGTTCCATAGGTTGGAATCT
AAAATACACAAACAATTAGAATCAGTAGTTTAACACATTATACACTTAAAAATTTTATATTTACCTTAGA
GCTTTAAATCTCTGTAGGTAGTTTGTCCAATTATGTCACACCACAGAAGTAAGGTTCCTTCACAAAGATC
CGGACCAAAGCGGCCATCGTGCCTCCCCACTCCTGCAGTTCGGGGGCATGGATGCGCGGATAGCCGCTGC
TGGTTTCCTGGATGCCGACGGATTTGCACTGCCGGTAGAACTCCGCGAGGTCGTCCAGCCTCAGGCAGCA
GCTGAACCAACTCGCGAGGGGATCGAGCCCGGGGTGGGCGAAGAACTCCAGCATGAGATCCCCGCGCTGG
AGGATCATCCAGCCGGCGTCCCGGAAAACGATTCCGAAGCCCAACCTTTCATAGAAGGCGGCGGTGGAAT
CGAAATCTCGTGATGGCAGGTTGGGCGTCGCTTGGTCGGTCATTTCGAACCCCAGAGTCCCGCTCAGAAG
AACTCGTCAAGAAGGCGATAGAAGGCGATGCGCTGCGAATCGGGAGCGGCGATACCGTAAAGCACGAGGA
AGCGGTCAGCCCATTCGCCGCCAAGCTCTTCAGCAATATCACGGGTAGCCAACGCTATGTCCTGATAGCG
GTCCGCCACACCCAGCCGGCCACAGTCGATGAATCCAGAAAAGCGGCCATTTTCCACCATGATATTCGGC
AAGCAGGCATCGCCATGGGTCACGACGAGATCCTCGCCGTCGGGCATGCGCGCCTTGAGCCTGGCGAACA
GTTCGGCTGGCGCGAGCCCCTGATGCTCTTCGTCCAGATCATCCTGATCGACAAGACCGGCTTCCATCCG
AGTACGTGCTCGCTCGATGCGATGTTTCGCTTGGTGGTCGAATGGGCAGGTAGCCGGATCAAGCGTATGC
AGCCGCCGCATTGCATCAGCCATGATGGATACTTTCTCGGCAGGAGCAAGGTGAGATGACAGGAGATCCT
GCCCCGGCACTTCGCCCAATAGCAGCCAGTCCCTTCCCGCTTCAGTGACAACGTCGAGCACAGCTGCGCA
AGGAACGCCCGTCGTGGCCAGCCACGATAGCCGCGCTGCCTCGTCCTGCAGTTCATTCAGGGCACCGGAC
AGGTCGGTCTTGACAAAAAGAACCGGGCGCCCCTGCGCTGACAGCCGGAACACGGCGGCATCAGAGCAGC
CGATTGTCTGTTGTGCCCAGTCATAGCCGAATAGCCTCTCCACCCAAGCGGCCGGAGAACCTGCGTGCAA
TCCATCTTGTTCAATCATGCGAAACGATCCTCATCCTGTCTCTTGATCAGATCTTGATCCCCTGCGCCAT
CAGATCCTTGGCGGCAAGAAAGCCATCCAGTTTACTTTGCAGGGCTTCCCAACCTTACCAGAGGGCGCCC
CAGCTGGCAATTCCGGTTCGCTTGCTGTCCATAAAACCGCCCAGTCTAGCTATCGCCATGTAAGCCCACT
GCAAGCTACCTGCTTTCTCTTTGCGCTTGCGTTTTCCCTTGTCCAGATAGCCCAGTAGCTGACATTCATC
CGGGGTCAGCACCGTTTCTGCGGACTGGCTTTCTACGTGTTCCGCTTCCTTTAGCAGCCCTTGCGCCCTG
AGTGCTTGCGGCAGCGTGAAGCTTTTTGCAAAAGCCTAGGCCTCCAAAAAAGCCTCCTCACTACTTCTGG
AATAGCTCAGAGGCCGAGGCGGCCTCGGCCTCTGCATAAATAAAAAAAATTAGTCAGCCATGGGGCGGAG
AATGGGCGGAACTGGGCGGAGTTAGGGGCGGGATGGGCGGAGTTAGGGGCGGGACTATGGTTGCTGACTA
ATTGAGATGCATGCTTTGCATACTTCTGCCTGCTGGGGAGCCTGGGGACTTTCCACACCTGGTTGCTGAC
TAATTGAGATGCATGCTTTGCATACTTCTGCCTGCTGGGGAGCCTGGGGACTTTCCACACCCTAACTGAC
ACACATTCCACAGCCGGATCCAAGGTCGGGCAGGAAGAGGGCCTATTTCCCATGATTCCTTCATATTTGC
ATATACGATACAAGGCTGTTAGAGAGATAATTAGAATTAATTTGACTGTAAACACAAAGATATTAGTACA
AAAT
Features (pLannotate 1.2.2; 21 found; start..end, strand, type, name):
    186..252     +  ncRNA          twister-P3 (fragment): Accession: RF03154 - type-P3 twister ribozyme
    259..370     +  ncRNA          tRNA: Accession: RF00005 - tRNA
    484..504     +  misc_feature   MCS (fragment): pUC18/19 multiple cloning site
    562..683     +  polyA_signal   SV40 poly(A) signal: SV40 polyadenylation signal
    732..861     +  repeat_region  AAV2 ITR (fragment): inverted terminal repeat of adeno-associated virus serotype 2 inverted
    884..951     +  CDS            lacZα (fragment): LacZα fragment of β-galactosidase; lacZ fragment
    982..1410    -  rep_origin     f1 ori (sequence partly withheld): f1 bacteriophage origin of replication; arrow indicates direction of (+) strand synthesis
   1437..1541    +  promoter       AmpR promoter: bla
   1542..2402    +  CDS            AmpR: β-lactamase; bla; confers resistance to ampicillin, carbenicillin, and related antibiotics
   2573..3161    +  rep_origin     ori: high-copy-number ColE1/pMB1/pBR322/pUC origin of replication
   3326..3374    -  repeat_region  AAV2 ITR (fragment): inverted terminal repeat of adeno-associated virus serotype 2 inverted
   3430..3564    -  polyA_signal   SV40 poly(A) signal: SV40 polyadenylation signal
   3587..3670    -  CDS            large T antigen (fragment): large T antigen from SV40 (simian virus 40)
   3989..4009    -  CDS            SV40 NLS: nuclear localization signal of SV40 (simian virus 40) large T antigen
   4139..4204    -  intron         small t intron: SV40 (simian virus 40) small t antigen intron
   4206..4280    -  CDS            small t antigen (fragment): SV40 (simian virus 40) small t antigen
   4283..4603    -  CDS            ble (fragment): BLE_KLEPN - Experimental evidence at protein level: Swiss-Prot protein existence level 1. Binding protein with a strong affinity to the bleomycin family of antibiotics. Binds to CL990; an antimitotic-antibiotic compound. From Klebsiella pneumoniae.
   4627..5418    -  CDS            neo: KKA2_KLEPN - Also known as kan, nptII. Experimental evidence at protein level: Swiss-Prot protein existence level 1. Resistance to kanamycin, neomycin, paromomycin, ribostamycin, butirosin and gentamicin B. From Klebsiella pneumoniae.
   5450..5773    -  CDS            tnpA (fragment): TN5P_ECOLX - Also known as tnp. Experimental evidence at protein level: Swiss-Prot protein existence level 1. Mediates transposition of transposon Tn5 by a 'cut and paste' mechanism. First, the monomeric transposase binds the 19 bp inverted DNA repeats flanking the transposon. Then, dimerization of the DNA- bound transposase creates a synaptic DNA complex. After nicking of the first DNA strand, excision of the transposon proceeds through a series of intermediates. The transposase then mediates the insertion of the transposon at a new site by strand transfer. The activity of the wild- type tran
   5775..6104    -  promoter       SV40 promoter: SV40 enhancer and early promoter
   6137..133     +  promoter       U6 promoter (across the origin): RNA polymerase III promoter for human U6 snRNA
