[The description below was written by a language model from this plasmid's Addgene catalogue record and pLannotate feature annotations shown in this document.]
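Description:
pAV-U6+27-Linear-1_PolyU(3) is a mammalian expression plasmid of about 6.2 kb, built on the pAV backbone to test how RNA polymerase III terminates transcription in human cells. It is maintained in E. coli through a high-copy ColE1/pUC-type origin and selected with ampicillin via the bla gene and its promoter. An f1 phage origin and a short lacZα remnant are also annotated. Partial AAV2 inverted terminal repeats flank the mammalian portion of the plasmid. Both are detected only as fragments, and the record does not indicate use for AAV packaging.

The payload is a synthetic "termination module" called Linear-1_PolyU(3), inserted by Gibson assembly downstream of a human U6 promoter in the U6+27 configuration. This configuration conventionally carries the first 27 nucleotides of U6 snRNA into the transcript. According to the record, the module presents a tract of three uracils, so the construct tests how a poly-U stretch of that length affects Pol III transcription from the U6 promoter. It appears to be one member of a series varying sequence and structure. The annotation software did not label the module itself. It did find a fragment of a type-P3 twister ribozyme and a tRNA-like element just downstream of the promoter, followed by a polylinker remnant and an SV40 poly(A) signal. The record does not explain how these downstream RNA elements serve the assay.

On the opposite strand, an SV40 enhancer/early promoter drives a Tn5-derived neomycin phosphotransferase gene. Adjacent Tn5 transposase and ble fragments appear to have been carried along with it. This cassette ends with the SV40 small t intron and a poly(A) signal, and could in principle support G418 selection in mammalian cells.
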