Addgene plasmid #159481: pAV-U6+27-Linear-1_PolyU(3)
Purpose: Tests for the impact of 3 uracils in a poly-uracil tract on human polymerase III transcription from a U6 promoter.
Depositing lab: Julius Lucks. Depositing organization: Northwestern University. Publication: RNA Sequence and Structure Determinants of Pol III Transcriptional Termination in Human Cells. Verosloff MS, Corcoran WK, Dolberg TB, Bushhouse DZ, Leonard JN, Lucks JB. J Mol Biol. 2021 Jun 25;433(13):166978. doi: 10.1016/j.jmb.2021.166978. Epub 2021 Apr 1. PubMed 33811918.
Backbone
  Vector backbone: pAV
  Vector type: Mammalian Expression
Growth in bacteria
  Bacterial resistance: Ampicillin, 100 μg/mL
  Growth temperature: 37°C
  Growth strain: DH5alpha
  Copy number: Unknown
Gene/Insert
  Gene/Insert name: Termination Module:Linear-1_PolyU(3)
  Species: Synthetic
  Promoter: U6-27
  Cloning method: Gibson Cloning
  Sequencing primers: 5′ F_U6. MV.o87:GAAAGTAATAATTTCTTGGGTAGTTTG; 3′ MV.O12:gcaataaacaagttactagtcc
Terms and licenses: Academic/Nonprofit Terms; Industry Terms: Not Available to Industry
How to cite: pAV-U6+27-Linear-1_PolyU(3) was a gift from Julius Lucks (Addgene plasmid # 159481 ; http://n2t.net/addgene:159481 ; RRID:Addgene_159481)
