>Addgene plasmid #159481 | pAV-U6+27-Linear-1_PolyU(3) | depositor partial sequence | sequence record 308273 | 27-Termination_Module
GTGCTCGCTTCGGCAGCACATATACTAGTTGGCTTT
