>Addgene plasmid #159481 | pAV-U6+27-Linear-1_PolyU(3) | depositor partial sequence | sequence record 308274 | Tornado-Corn
GGCCATCAGTCGCCGGTCCCAAGCCCGGATAAAATGGGAGGGGGCGGGAAACCGCCTAACCATGCCGACT
GATGGCAGGCCCGGATAGCTCAGTCGGTAGAGCAGCGGCCGCGCGATTCGAGGAAGGAGGTCTGAGGAGG
TCACTGAATCGCGCGGCCGCGGGTCCAGGGTTCAAGTCCCTGTTCGGGCCTGCCATCAGTCGGCGTGGAC
TGTAGAACACTGCCAATGCCGGTCCCAAGCCCGGATAAAAGTGGAGGGTACAGTCCACGCTCTAGAGCGG
ACTTCGGTCCGCTTTT
